Addgene plasmid #25374: pCDNA3.1-hMcl-1(S159A)
Depositing lab: Roger Davis. Depositing organization: University of Massachusetts, Worcester. Publication: Mcl-1 integrates the opposing actions of signaling pathways that mediate survival and apoptosis. Morel C, Carlson SM, White FM, Davis RJ. Mol Cell Biol. 2009 Jul . 29(14):3845-52. 10.1128/MCB.00279-09 PubMed 19433446.
Backbone
  Vector backbone: pcDNA3.1D V5-His-TOPO
  Backbone manufacturer: Invitrogen
  Backbone size w/o insert (bp): 5514
  Vector type: Mammalian Expression
  Selectable markers: Neomycin (select with G418)
Growth in bacteria
  Bacterial resistance: Ampicillin, 100 μg/mL
  Growth temperature: 37°C
  Growth strain: DH5alpha
  Copy number: High Copy
Gene/Insert
  Gene/Insert name: hMCL1(S159A) (alt name: MCL1)
  Species: H. sapiens (human)
  Insert size (bp): 1100
  Mutation: changed serine 159 to alanine
  GenBank ID: NM_021960
  Entrez Gene: MCL1 (a.k.a. BCL2L3, EAT, MCL1-ES, MCL1L, MCL1S, Mcl-1, TM, bcl2-L-3, mcl1/EAT)
  Tag / fusion protein: V5 and His tag (C terminal on backbone)
  Cloning method: TOPO Cloning
  Sequencing primers: 5′ T7; 3′ n/a
Resource information
  A portion of this plasmid was derived from a plasmid made by: Ulrich Maurer-"Glycogen Synthase Kinase-3 Regulates Mitochondrial Outer Membrane Permeabilization and Apoptosis by Destabilization of MCL-1"
Terms and licenses: Academic/Nonprofit Terms; Industry Terms: Not Available to Industry
Depositor comments: There are a few mismatches between the sequence provided and the existing NCBI sequence, specifically - E168 deletion and D172N D173E mutations. The construct works fine and the mismatches are probably due to outdated reference sequence in NCBI. The tags on this plasmid are not in frame with hMcl-1.
How to cite: pCDNA3.1-hMcl-1(S159A) was a gift from Roger Davis (Addgene plasmid # 25374 ; http://n2t.net/addgene:25374 ; RRID:Addgene_25374)
