[The description below was written by a language model from this plasmid's Addgene catalogue record.]
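Description:
pCDNA3.1-hMcl-1(S159A) is a mammalian expression plasmid built on the Invitrogen pcDNA3.1D V5-His-TOPO backbone (about 5.5 kb without insert), into which a roughly 1.1 kb human MCL1 coding sequence was inserted by TOPO cloning. It is maintained in E. coli as a high-copy plasmid under ampicillin selection and carries a neomycin resistance marker, so stably transfected mammalian cells can be selected with G418. The record does not list the promoter explicitly. Vectors of the pcDNA3.1 family generally drive the insert from the CMV immediate-early promoter, and the use of T7 as the 5′ sequencing primer fits the T7 priming site found upstream of the cloning site in these backbones.

The insert encodes Mcl-1, an anti-apoptotic member of the Bcl-2 family, with serine 159 changed to alanine, a substitution that prevents phosphorylation at that position. Part of the plasmid derives from an earlier construct made for work on glycogen synthase kinase-3-mediated destabilisation of Mcl-1, and the associated study examined how Mcl-1 integrates opposing survival and apoptotic signalling pathways. The mutant is therefore suited to testing how this residue contributes to Mcl-1 regulation in transfected cells.

Although the backbone supplies C-terminal V5 and His tags, the depositor states that they are not in frame with Mcl-1, so the protein should be regarded as untagged. The depositor also notes differences from the NCBI reference (deletion of E168, and D172N and D173E substitutions), attributes them to a probably outdated reference sequence, and reports that the construct works as expected.
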