>Addgene plasmid #25374 | pCDNA3.1-hMcl-1(S159A) | depositor partial sequence | sequence record 11838 | Author sequence
GGTCTATATAAGCAGAGCTCTCTGGCTAACTAGAGAACCCACTGCTTACTGGCTTATCGAAATTAATACG
ACTCACTATAGGGAGACCCAAGCTGGCTAGTTAAGCTTGGTACCGAGCTCGGATCCACTAGTCCAGTGTG
GTGGAATTGCCCTTATGTTTGGCCTCAAAAGAAACGCGGTAATCGGACTCAACCTCTACTGTGGGGGGGC
CGGCTTGGGGGCCGGCAGCGGCGGCGCCACCCGCCCGGGAGGGCGACTTTTGGCTACGGAGAAGGAGGCC
TCGGCCCGGCGAGAGATAGGGGGAGGGGAGGCCGGCGCGGTGATTGGCGGAAGCGCCGGCGCAAGCCCCC
CGTCCACCCTCACGCCAGACTCCCGGAGGGTCGCGCGGCCGCCGCCCATTGGCGCCGAGGTCCCCGACGT
CACCGCGACCCCCGCGAGGCTGCTTTTCTTCGCGCCCACCCGCCGCGCGGCGCCGCTTGAGGAGATGGAA
GCCCCGGCCGCTGACGCCATCATGTCGCCCGAAGAGGAGCTGGACGGGTACGAGCCGGAGCCTCTCGGGA
AGCGGCCGGCTGTCCTGCCGCTGCTGGAGTTGGTCGGGGAATCTGGTAATAACACCAGTACGGACGGGGC
ACTACCCTCGACGCCGCCGCCAGCAGAGGAGGAGGACGAG
[118 nt withheld, positions 671-788]
ACGACGGGTTGGGGA
