>Addgene plasmid #25374 | pCDNA3.1-hMcl-1(S159A) | addgene partial sequence | sequence record 32107 | 25374 with BGH-rev
CTCAATGGTGATGGTGATGATGACCGGTACGCGTAGAATCGAGACCGAGGAGAGGGTTAGGGATAGGCTT
ACCTTCGAACCGCGGGCCCTCTAGACTCGAGCGGCCGCCACTGTGCTGGATATCTGCAGAATTGCCCTAT
CTTATTAGATATGCCAAACCAGCTCCTACTCCAGCAACACCTGCAAAAGCCAGCAGCACATTCCTGATGC
C
[459 nt withheld, positions 212-670]
CTCGTCCTCCTCCTCTGCTGGCGGCGGCGTCGAGGGTAGTGCCCCGTCCGTACTGGTGTTATTACCAGAT
TCCCCGACCAACTCCAGCAGCGGCAGGACAGCCGGCCGCTTCCCGAGAGGCTCCGGCTCGTACCCGTCCA
GCTCCTCTTCGGGCGACATGATGGCGTCAGCGGCCGGGGCTTCCATCTCCTCAAGCGGCGCCGCGCGGCG
GGTGGGCGCGAA
