>Addgene plasmid #25374 | pCDNA3.1-hMcl-1(S159A) | addgene partial sequence | sequence record 32108 | 25374 with CMV-F
GCTACTGAGAACCCACTGCTTACTGGCTTATCGAAATTAATACGACTCACTATAGGGAGACCCAAGCTGG
CTAGTTAAGCTTGGTACCGAGCTCGGATCCACTAGTCCAGTGTGGTGGAATTGCCCTTATGTTTGGCCTC
AAAAGAAACGCGGTAATCGGACTCAACCTCTACTGTGGGGGGGCCGGCTTGGGGGCCGGCAGCGGCGGCG
CCACCCGCCCGGGAGGGCGACTTTTGGCTACGGAGAAGGAGGCCTCGGCCCGGCGAGAGATAGGGGGAGG
GGAGGCCGGCGCGGTGATTGGCGGAAGCGCCGGCGCAAGCCCCCCGTCCACCCTCACGCCAGACTCCCGG
AGGGTCGCGCGGCCGCCGCCCATTGGCGCCGAGGTCCCCGACGTCACCGCGACCCCCGCGAGGCTGCTTT
TCTTCGCGCCCACCCGCCGCGCGGCGCCGCTTGAGGAGATGGAAGCCCCGGCCGCTGACGCCATCATGTC
GCCCGAAGAGGAGCTGGACGGGTACGAGCCGGAGCCTCTCGGGAAGCGGCCGGCTGTCCTGCCGCTGCTG
GAGTTGGTCGGGGAATCTGGTAATAACACCAGTACGGACGGGGCACTACCCTCGACGCCGCCGCCAGCAG
AGGAGGAGAACGAGTTGTACCGGCAGTCGCTGGAGATTATCTCTCGGTACCTTCGGG
